>Addgene plasmid #126899 | pENTRY4_ WRKY28_1 | addgene full sequence | sequence record 250041 | Addgene NGS Result
CTTTCCTGCGTTATCCCCTGATTCTGTGGATAACCGTATTACCGCTAGCATGGATCTCGGGGACGTCTAA
CTACTAAGCGAGAGTAGGGAACTGCCAGGCATCAAATAAAACGAAAGGCTCAGTCGGAGGACTGGGCCTT
TCGTTTTATCTGTTGTTTGTCGGTGAACGCTCTCCTGAGTAGGACAAATCCGCCGGGAGCGGATTTGAAC
GTTGTGAAGCAACGGCCCGGAGGGTGGCGGGCAGGACGCCCGCCATAAACTGCCAGGCATCAAACTAAGC
AGAAGGCCATCCTGACGGATGGCCTTTTTGCGTTTCTACAAACTCTTCCTGTTAGTTAGTTACTTAAGCT
CGGGCCCCAAATAATGATTTTATTTTGACTGATAGTGACCTGTTCGTTGCAACAAATTGATAAGCAATGC
TTTTTTATAATGCCAACTTTGTACAAAAAAGCAGGCTCCACCATGGTACAAAGTGGTGAAGCTTGCATGC
CTGCAGTGCAGCGTGACCCGGTCGTGCCCCTCTCTAGAGATAATGAGCATTGCATGTCTAAGTTATAAAA
AATTACCACATATTTTTTTTGTCACACTTGTTTGAAGTGCAGTTTATCTATCTTTATACATATATTTAAA
CTTTACTCTACGAATAATATAATCTATAGTACTACAATAATATCAGTGTTTTAGAGAATCATATAAATGA
ACAGTTAGACATGGTCTAAAGGACAATTGAGTATTTTGACAACAGGACTCTACAGTTTTATCTTTTTAGT
GTGCATGTGTTCTCCTTTTTTTTTGCAAATAGCTTCACCTATATAATACTTCATCCATTTTATTAGTACA
TCCATTTAGGGTTTAGGGTTAATGGTTTTTATAGACTAATTTTTTTAGTACATCTATTTTATTCTATTTT
AGCCTCTAAATTAAGAAAACTAAAACTCTATTTTAGTTTTTTTATTTAATAATTTAGATATAAAATAGAA
TAAAATAAAGTGACTAAAAATTAAACAAATACCCTTTAAGAAATTAAAAAAACTAAGGAAACATTTTTCT
TGTTTCGAGTAGATAATGCCAGCCTGTTAAACGCCGTCGACGAGTCTAACGGACACCAACCAGCGAACCA
GCAGCGTCGCGTCGGGCCAAGCGAAGCAGACGGCACGGCATCTCTGTCGCTGCCTCTGGACCCCTCTCGA
GAGTTCCGCTCCACCGTTGGACTTGCTCCGCTGTCGGCATCCAGAAATTGCGTGGCGGAGCGGCAGACGT
GAGCCGGCACGGCAGGCGGCCTCCTCCTCCTCTCACGGCACCGGCAGCTACGGGGGATTCCTTTCCCACC
GCTCCTTCGCTTTCCCTTCCTCGCCCGCCGTAATAAATAGACACCCCCTCCACACCCTCTTTCCCCAACC
TCGTGTTGTTCGGAGCGCACACACACACAACCAGATCTCCCCCAAATCCACCCGTCGGCACCTCCGCTTC
AAGGTACGCCGCTCGTCCTCCCCCCCCCCCCCTCTCTACCTTCTCTAGATCGGCGTTCCGGTCCATGGTT
AGGGCCCGGTAGTTCTACTTCTGTTCATGTTTGTGTTAGATCCGTGTTTGTGTTAGATCCGTGCTGCTAG
CGTTCGTACACGGATGCGACCTGTACGTCAGACACGTTCTGATTGCTAACTTGCCAGTGTTTCTCTTTGG
GGAATCCTGGGATGGCTCTAGCCGTTCCGCAGACGGGATCGATTTCATGATTTTTTTTGTTTCGTTGCAT
AGGGTTTGGTTTGCCCTTTTCCTTTATTTCAATATATGCCGTGCACTTGTTTGTCGGGTCATCTTTTCAT
GCTTTTTTTTGTCTTGGTTGTGATGATGTGGTGTGGTTGGGCGGTCGTTCATTCGTTCTAGATCGGAGTA
GAATACTGTTTCAAACTACCTGGTGTATTTATTAATTTTGGAACTGTATGTGTGTGTCATACATCTTCAT
AGTTACGAGTTTAAGATGGATGGAAATATCGATCTAGGATAGGTATACATGTTGATGTGGGTTTTACTGA
TGCATATACATGATGGCATATGCAGCATCTATTCATATGCTCTAACCTTGAGTACCTATCTATTATAATA
AACAAGTATGTTTTATAATTATTTTGATCTTGATATACTTGGATGATGGCATATGCAGCAGCTATATGTG
GATTTTTTTAGCCCTGCCTTCATACGCTATTTATTTGCTTGGTACTGTTTCTTTTGTCGATGCTCACCCT
GTTGTTTGGTGTTACTTCTGCAGGTCGACTCTAGAGGATCTGGAATTCCCGGGGAGAATCTGGAGCTCTC
GAGATTTCTCACGCGTGCCACCATGGGGCCGAAGAAGAAGAGGAAGGTGGGTAGGGTGTGTCGGATTAGC
AGCCTTCGGTACAGGGGTCCTGGCATTGCCACCATGGACAAGAAGTACTCTATCGGGTTGGATATAGGAA
CGAATAGTGTGGGTTGGGCTGTCATCACTGACGAGTACAAGGTGCCATCGAAGAAATTTAAAGTGCTGGG
CAACACCGACAGGCACTCCATCAAGAAGAACCTAATAGGTGCGTTGCTCTTTGATTCCGGGGAGACAGCC
GAAGCGACCCGCCTCAAGCGCACAGCAAGAAGGCGCTATACGCGTAGAAAGAACAGGATCTGCTACCTAC
AAGAGATCTTTTCCAACGAAATGGCGAAAGTGGATGACTCCTTCTTCCATCGGCTCGAGGAAAGCTTCCT
CGTAGAAGAGGACAAGAAGCACGAACGCCATCCGATATTCGGGAACATTGTCGACGAAGTCGCATACCAC
GAGAAGTATCCTACCATCTATCACCTGAGGAAGAAGCTCGTAGATAGCACTGACAAGGCTGATTTGCGCC
TCATCTATTTGGCCCTGGCCCATATGATTAAGTTCCGTGGGCACTTCCTCATCGAAGGCGACCTTAATCC
GGACAATTCCGATGTTGACAAACTCTTCATCCAACTGGTCCAGACATACAATCAGCTCTTTGAAGAGAAC
CCCATCAACGCGTCAGGAGTTGATGCGAAGGCAATCTTGAGTGCTCGGCTGTCGAAAAGCCGGAGGCTCG
AAAATCTGATAGCCCAACTGCCAGGCGAAAAGAAGAACGGATTGTTTGGCAACCTTATTGCCCTTAGTCT
AGGGCTCACCCCTAACTTCAAGTCTAACTTTGACCTGGCCGAGGATGCCAAGCTCCAACTGTCCAAAGAC
ACGTACGACGACGATCTCGACAATCTGCTTGCCCAAATCGGCGACCAGTATGCGGACCTTTTCCTTGCAG
CGAAGAACTTGTCAGATGCAATCCTCTTGTCCGATATTCTGCGCGTTAACACTGAGATTACCAAGGCTCC
TCTTTCGGCATCCATGATCAAACGGTACGACGAACATCACCAGGATCTCACGCTCCTCAAGGCTCTCGTC
AGACAACAGCTGCCGGAGAAGTACAAAGAGATCTTCTTCGATCAATCAAAGAACGGGTATGCTGGGTACA
TCGACGGTGGCGCGTCACAGGAGGAGTTCTACAAGTTTATCAAGCCCATTCTCGAGAAGATGGATGGCAC
TGAAGAGCTCCTGGTTAAGCTCAATCGCGAGGATCTACTCCGCAAGCAGCGTACCTTCGACAATGGAAGC
ATTCCACACCAAATCCATCTGGGCGAGCTTCACGCCATACTTCGTAGGCAAGAGGACTTTTACCCATTCC
TCAAAGACAACCGGGAGAAAATCGAGAAGATCCTCACATTCAGAATCCCCTACTATGTGGGCCCATTGGC
AAGGGGCAACTCTAGGTTCGCGTGGATGACTAGAAAATCGGAGGAAACGATTACCCCATGGAACTTCGAG
GAGGTGGTGGACAAGGGCGCTTCTGCCCAAAGCTTCATCGAGAGGATGACCAACTTCGACAAGAATCTGC
CAAACGAGAAGGTCCTCCCCAAACATTCCCTACTGTACGAGTACTTCACCGTCTACAACGAGCTGACCAA
GGTCAAGTACGTTACTGAGGGTATGAGGAAACCGGCCTTTCTGTCAGGAGAGCAGAAGAAGGCCATAGTG
GATCTCCTTTTCAAGACCAATCGCAAGGTCACAGTCAAGCAGCTAAAGGAGGACTACTTTAAGAAAATCG
AGTGCTTTGACTCTGTGGAGATAAGCGGCGTTGAGGATCGCTTCAACGCCTCGCTGGGAACGTACCACGA
CTTGCTCAAGATCATTAAGGATAAAGACTTCCTCGATAACGAAGAGAACGAGGACATCTTGGAGGACATC
GTTCTGACGCTTACTCTCTTCGAGGACCGCGAGATGATCGAAGAGAGGCTCAAGACGTATGCGCACCTCT
TTGACGACAAAGTGATGAAGCAGCTGAAGCGCAGGCGCTACACAGGTTGGGGCAGGCTGAGCAGGAAGCT
GATCAATGGCATTCGCGATAAGCAGTCGGGCAAGACCATCCTCGACTTCCTCAAGTCCGATGGGTTCGCA
AACAGGAACTTTATGCAGCTAATCCACGATGACTCCTTGACCTTCAAGGAGGACATTCAGAAGGCTCAGG
TTTCAGGCCAAGGCGATTCGCTCCACGAGCATATCGCGAATTTGGCCGGATCTCCAGCCATCAAGAAGGG
TATACTTCAAACAGTGAAGGTTGTCGATGAGCTGGTCAAAGTGATGGGTAGACATAAGCCCGAGAATATC
GTGATTGAGATGGCTCGGGAGAACCAAACCACACAGAAGGGGCAGAAGAACTCCAGGGAAAGGATGAAGA
GAATCGAAGAAGGCATCAAGGAGCTCGGATCACAAATTCTCAAGGAGCATCCGGTCGAAAACACCCAACT
GCAAAACGAGAAGCTCTACCTCTACTACCTCCAAAACGGACGCGATATGTACGTGGACCAGGAGCTCGAC
ATCAATCGCCTATCTGACTACGATGTCGATCATATAGTACCACAAAGCTTCCTCAAAGACGACTCTATCG
ACAACAAGGTGCTGACCAGGTCCGACAAGAACCGCGGGAAGTCAGACAACGTGCCTTCTGAGGAAGTCGT
CAAGAAGATGAAGAACTACTGGAGGCAACTCCTCAATGCAAAGCTCATTACACAAAGGAAGTTCGACAAC
CTTACCAAGGCGGAGAGAGGCGGCCTCAGTGAGCTAGATAAGGCCGGATTTATCAAGCGCCAACTGGTTG
AGACACGGCAAATCACCAAGCACGTTGCACAGATCCTGGACTCACGCATGAACACAAAATACGATGAGAA
TGACAAGCTAATCCGGGAAGTCAAAGTTATTACTCTGAAATCTAAACTGGTGTCCGACTTTCGGAAGGAC
TTCCAGTTCTATAAGGTCCGTGAGATCAACAACTACCATCACGCCCATGATGCCTATCTCAATGCTGTGG
TTGGCACTGCACTCATCAAGAAATATCCCAAGCTTGAGTCGGAGTTCGTCTACGGTGACTACAAGGTTTA
TGACGTAAGGAAGATGATTGCGAAGAGTGAGCAGGAAATCGGCAAGGCCACCGCCAAGTACTTCTTTTAC
AGCAACATAATGAACTTCTTCAAGACTGAGATCACCCTGGCCAATGGAGAGATCAGAAAACGTCCGCTGA
TAGAGACTAACGGAGAAACTGGTGAGATAGTGTGGGACAAGGGGAGAGACTTTGCTACTGTCCGGAAGGT
GCTAAGCATGCCACAAGTCAACATCGTCAAGAAAACGGAAGTCCAAACCGGCGGCTTCTCGAAAGAGTCA
ATCCTTCCGAAGCGCAATAGCGATAAGCTTATAGCCCGTAAGAAAGACTGGGATCCAAAGAAGTACGGTG
GCTTTGACAGTCCTACAGTGGCGTACTCCGTGCTGGTTGTTGCCAAGGTGGAAAAGGGGAAGTCGAAGAA
GCTGAAGAGCGTAAAGGAGTTGCTCGGGATTACCATTATGGAGCGTTCCAGCTTTGAGAAGAATCCCATT
GATTTCTTGGAGGCGAAAGGATACAAGGAAGTCAAGAAAGATCTCATCATAAAGTTGCCGAAATACAGCT
TGTTCGAGCTGGAGAATGGGAGAAAGAGGATGCTTGCCAGCGCAGGCGAGTTGCAAAAGGGGAACGAGCT
GGCACTCCCATCCAAGTACGTCAACTTCCTGTATCTCGCCTCACACTATGAGAAACTTAAGGGTTCCCCA
GAGGACAATGAGCAAAAGCAGCTGTTTGTGGAGCAACACAAGCACTACCTCGATGAGATCATCGAACAGA
TCAGTGAGTTCTCGAAGAGGGTGATTCTTGCTGACGCTAACCTTGACAAGGTGTTGTCCGCCTACAACAA
GCATCGGGACAAACCCATCCGGGAGCAGGCAGAAAACATCATACACTTGTTCACGTTGACGAACCTTGGC
GCTCCTGCGGCGTTCAAATATTTTGACACGACGATTGATAGGAAGCGCTATACCAGCACCAAAGAAGTAC
TCGATGCCACCCTAATTCACCAGTCTATTACAGGCCTGTACGAAACGAGGATCGACTTGTCGCAACTAGG
AGGAGATGCCTATCCGTATGACGTGCCAGATTACGCCTCCCTTGGGTCTGGTTCCCCTAAGAAGAAGCGG
AAAGTGGAGGATCCCAAGAAGAAGCGCAAAGTCGACGGCGGATCCGGAGCCACGAACTTTTCCCTGCTCA
AGCAAGCTGGTGATGTGGAGGAGAATCCTGGCCCAGCTCCAGGCTCAACGTCCATGGCGAAGGCAGATAA
GAAACCAGCGGAGAAGAAACCGGCAGAGAAAACTCCGGCAGTCGAACCAGCAGCAGCGGCAGAGAAGAAA
CCAAAAGCCGGAAAGAAACTCCCCAAGGAACCAGCCGTCGCCGGAGACAAGAAGAAGAAGAGATCAAAGA
AGAACGTTGAGACATACAAGATCTACATCTTCAAGGTGTTGAAGCAAGTTCATCCAGACATCGGAATCTC
AAGCAAAGCGATGGGAATTATGAACAGTTTCATCAACGATATTTTTGAGAAGCTCGCTGGTGAATCTTCG
AAGCTGGCGAGGTACAACAAGAAGCCGACGATTACTTCCAGGGAGATTCAGACTGCGGTTAGACTTGTGT
TGCCCGGTGAGTTGGCGAAACATGCTGTGTCTGAAGGGACTAAGGCGGTTACGAAGTTTACGAGTTCTGC
TCAGGGCGCCTCTTTCATGGTGTCCAAAGGAGAGGAGCTCTTTACAGGAGTTGTGCCCATTTTGGTCGAG
TTGGATGGCGACGTAAATGGCCACAAGTTCAGCGTGAGAGGCGAAGGTGAAGGTGATGCCACCAATGGCA
AGCTTACCCTCAAGTTCATCTGTACCACTGGGAAACTGCCGGTTCCATGGCCAACGTTGGTCACCACTCT
CACATATGGTGTTCAGTGCTTTTCGAGGTATCCGGACCACATGAAACGCCATGACTTCTTCAAGTCAGCC
ATGCCTGAGGGGTATGTCCAAGAACGCACCATCAGCTTTAAGGACGACGGAACGTACAAGACACGTGCGG
AGGTCAAGTTCGAGGGAGATACACTGGTGAACAGGATCGAACTCAAAGGGATCGACTTCAAAGAGGACGG
CAACATACTGGGGCATAAGCTCGAGTACAACTTCAATTCTCACAACGTCTACATTACTGCCGACAAGCAG
AAGAACGGCATTAAGGCGAACTTCAAAATCCGGCATAATGTGGAGGATGGTAGTGTCCAACTGGCTGACC
ACTACCAGCAGAACACGCCGATAGGCGATGGCCCAGTGCTTCTGCCCGACAATCACTACCTGTCAACCCA
ATCCGTTCTGTCTAAGGACCCTAACGAAAAGAGGGATCACATGGTGCTTCTGGAGTTTGTAACGGCTGCA
GGCATCACTCATGGGATGGATGAGCTCTACAAGTGATAACTGCGGCCGCAGATATCACTAGTGTTCAAAC
ATTTGGCAATAAAGTTTCTTAAGATTGAATCCTGTTGCCGGTCTTGCGATGATTATCATATAATTTCTGT
TGAATTACGTTAAGCATGTAATAATTAACATGTAATGCATGACGTTATTTATGAGATGGGTTTTTATGAT
TAGAGTCCCGCAATTATACATTTAATACGCGATAGAAAACAAAATATAACTAGAATTCGAGCTCGGAGGA
CCAAGCCCGTTATTCTGACAGTTCTGGTGCTCAACACATTTATATTTATCAAGGAGCACATTGTTACTCA
CTGCTAGGAGGGAATCGAACTAGGAATATTGATCAGAGGAACTACGAGAGAGCTGAAGATAACTGCCCTC
TAGCTCTCACTGATCTGGGTCGCATAGTGAGATGCAGCCCACGTGAGTTCAGCAACGGTCTAGCGCTGGG
CTTTTAGGCCCGCATGATCGGGCTTTTGTCGGGTGGTCGACGTGTTCACGATTGGGGAGAGCAACGCAGC
AGTTCCTCTTAGTTTAGTCCCACCTCGCCTGTCCAGCAGAGTTCTGACCGGTTTATAAACTCGCTTGCTG
CATCAGACTTGACGTCGGCCTCCCGCCGATGGTTTTAGAGCTAGAAATAGCAAGTTAAAATAAGGCTAGT
CCGTTATCAACTTGAAAAAGTGGCACCGAGTCGGTGCTTTTTTTCTAGACCCAGCTTTCTTGTACAAAGT
TGGCATTACGCTTTACGAATTCCCATGGGGAGGACCAAGCCCGTTATTCTGACAGTTCTGGTGCTCAACA
CATTTATATTTATCAAGGAGCACATTGTTACTCACTGCTAGGAGGGAATCGAACTAGGAATATTGATCAG
AGGAACTACGAGAGAGCTGAAGATAACTGCCCTCTAGCTCTCACTGATCTGGGTCGCATAGTGAGATGCA
GCCCACGTGAGTTCAGCAACGGTCTAGCGCTGGGCTTTTAGGCCCGCATGATCGGGCTTTTGTCGGGTGG
TCGACGTGTTCACGATTGGGGAGAGCAACGCAGCAGTTCCTCTTAGTTTAGTCCCACCTCGCCTGTCCAG
CAGAGTTCTGACCGGTTTATAAACTCGCTTGCTGCATCAGACTTGGGGCAGACTTCCCTCAGCCTGTTTT
AGAGCTAGAAATAGCAAGTTAAAATAAGGCTAGTCCGTTATCAACTTGAAAAAGTGGCACCGAGTCGGTG
CTTTTTTTCTAGACCCAGCTTTCTTGTACAAAGTTGGCATTACGCTCAGAGAATTCGCATGCGGAGGACC
AAGCCCGTTATTCTGACAGTTCTGGTGCTCAACACATTTATATTTATCAAGGAGCACATTGTTACTCACT
GCTAGGAGGGAATCGAACTAGGAATATTGATCAGAGGAACTACGAGAGAGCTGAAGATAACTGCCCTCTA
GCTCTCACTGATCTGGGTCGCATAGTGAGATGCAGCCCACGTGAGTTCAGCAACGGTCTAGCGCTGGGCT
TTTAGGCCCGCATGATCGGGCTTTTGTCGGGTGGTCGACGTGTTCACGATTGGGGAGAGCAACGCAGCAG
TTCCTCTTAGTTTAGTCCCACCTCGCCTGTCCAGCAGAGTTCTGACCGGTTTATAAACTCGCTTGCTGCA
TCAGACTTGGCAGCTCAAGAAGGACCCTGGTTTTAGAGCTAGAAATAGCAAGTTAAAATAAGGCTAGTCC
GTTATCAACTTGAAAAAGTGGCACCGAGTCGGTGCTTTTTTTCTAGACCCAGCTTTCTTGTACAAAGTTG
GCATTACGCTTGTGGAATTCCTCGAGGGAGGACCAAGCCCGTTATTCTGACAGTTCTGGTGCTCAACACA
TTTATATTTATCAAGGAGCACATTGTTACTCACTGCTAGGAGGGAATCGAACTAGGAATATTGATCAGAG
GAACTACGAGAGAGCTGAAGATAACTGCCCTCTAGCTCTCACTGATCTGGGTCGCATAGTGAGATGCAGC
CCACGTGAGTTCAGCAACGGTCTAGCGCTGGGCTTTTAGGCCCGCATGATCGGGCTTTTGTCGGGTGGTC
GACGTGTTCACGATTGGGGAGAGCAACGCAGCAGTTCCTCTTAGTTTAGTCCCACCTCGCCTGTCCAGCA
GAGTTCTGACCGGTTTATAAACTCGCTTGCTGCATCAGACTTGGGCGCGTGGGCGAGGAGAACGTTTTAG
AGCTAGAAATAGCAAGTTAAAATAAGGCTAGTCCGTTATCAACTTGAAAAAGTGGCACCGAGTCGGTGCT
TTTTTTCTAGACCCAGCTTTCTTGTACAAAGTTGGCATTACGCTGAGCGAGGATGCACATGTGACCGAGG
GAGGTGTCATCTATGTTACTGCTAGTCGATTTAAATCCTTAATTAACCCTGCAGGCATCTCCAATTCGCC
CTATAGTGAGTCGTATTACACCGGTGAGGATCTAGACCCAGCTTTCTTGTACAAAGTTGGCATTATAAGA
AAGCATTGCTTATCAATTTGTTGCAACGAACAGGTCACTATCAGTCAAAATAAAATCATTATTTGCCATC
CAGCTGCAGCTCTGGCCCGTGTCTCAAAATCTCTGATGTTACATTGCACAAGATAAAAATATATCATCAT
GAACAATAAAACTGTCTGCTTACATAAACAGTAATACAAGGGGTGTTATGAGCCATATTCAACGGGAAAC
GTCGAGGCCGCGATTAAATTCCAACATGGATGCTGATTTATATGGGTATAAATGGGCTCGCGATAATGTC
GGGCAATCAGGTGCGACAATCTATCGCTTGTATGGGAAGCCCGATGCGCCAGAGTTGTTTCTGAAACATG
GCAAAGGTAGCGTTGCCAATGATGTTACAGATGAGATGGTCAGACTAAACTGGCTGACGGAATTTATGCC
TCTTCCGACCATCAAGCATTTTATCCGTACTCCTGGTGATGCATGGTTACTCACCACTGCGATCCCCGGA
AAAACAGCATTCCAGGTATTAGAAGAATATCCTGATTCAGGTGAAAATATTGTTGATGCGCTGGCAGTGT
TCCTGCGCCGGTTGCATTCGATTCCTGTTTGTAATTGTCCTTTTAACAGCGATCGCGTATTTCGTCTCGC
TCAGGCGCAATCACGAATGAATAACGGTTTGGTTGATGCGAGTGATTTTGATGACGAGCGTAATGGCTGG
CCTGTTGAACAAGTCTGGAAAGAAATGCATAAACTTTTGCCATTCTCACCGGATTCAGTCGTCACTCATG
GTGATTTCTCACTTGATAACCTTATTTTTGACGAGGGGAAATTAATAGGTTGTATTGATGTTGGACGAGT
CGGAATCGCAGACCGATACCAGGATCTTGCCATCCTATGGAACTGCCTCGGTGAGTTTTCTCCTTCATTA
CAGAAACGGCTTTTTCAAAAATATGGTATTGATAATCCTGATATGAATAAATTGCAGTTTCATTTGATGC
TCGATGAGTTTTTCTAATCAGAATTGGTTAATTGGTTGTAACATTATTCAGATTGGGCCCCGTTCCACTG
AGCGTCAGACCCCGTAGAAAAGATCAAAGGATCTTCTTGAGATCCTTTTTTTCTGCGCGTAATCTGCTGC
TTGCAAACAAAAAAACCACCGCTACCAGCGGTGGTTTGTTTGCCGGATCAAGAGCTACCAACTCTTTTTC
CGAAGGTAACTGGCTTCAGCAGAGCGCAGATACCAAATACTGTTCTTCTAGTGTAGCCGTAGTTAGGCCA
CCACTTCAAGAACTCTGTAGCACCGCCTACATACCTCGCTCTGCTAATCCTGTTACCAGTGGCTGCTGCC
AGTGGCGATAAGTCGTGTCTTACCGGGTTGGACTCAAGACGATAGTTACCGGATAAGGCGCAGCGGTCGG
GCTGAACGGGGGGTTCGTGCACACAGCCCAGCTTGGAGCGAACGACCTACACCGAACTGAGATACCTACA
GCGTGAGCTATGAGAAAGCGCCACGCTTCCCGAAGGGAGAAAGGCGGACAGGTATCCGGTAAGCGGCAGG
GTCGGAACAGGAGAGCGCACGAGGGAGCTTCCAGGGGGAAACGCCTGGTATCTTTATAGTCCTGTCGGGT
TTCGCCACCTCTGACTTGAGCGTCGATTTTTGTGATGCTCGTCAGGGGGGCGGAGCCTATGGAAAAACGC
CAGCAACGCGGCCTTTTTACGGTTCCTGGCCTTTTGCTGGCCTTTTGCTCACATGTT
Features (pLannotate 1.2.2; 23 found; start..end, strand, type, name):
      1..46      +  rep_origin     RSF ori (fragment): Plasmids containing the RSF 1030 origin of replication can be propagated in E. coli cells that contain additional plasmids with compatible origins.
    103..189     +  terminator     rrnB T1 terminator: Escherichia coli rrnB; transcription terminator T1 from the E. coli rrnB gene
    281..308     +  terminator     rrnB T2 terminator: transcription terminator T2 from the E. coli rrnB gene
    358..457     +  protein_bind   attL1: mutant version of attL; recombination site for the Gateway® LR reaction LR Clonase™
    491..2040    +  promoter       Ubi promoter (fragment): maize polyubiquitin gene promoter
   2258..2280    -  misc_feature   MCS (fragment): pUC18/19 multiple cloning site
   2414..6517    +  CDS            cas9: CAS9_STRP1 - Also known as csn1 From Streptococcus pyogenes serotype M1.
   6704..7138    +  CDS            H2B10_ARATH: Experimental evidence at protein level: Swiss-Prot protein existence level 1. Core component of nucleosome. Nucleosomes wrap and compact DNA into chromatin, limiting DNA accessibility to the cellular machineries which require DNA as a template. Histones thereby play a central role in transcription regulation, DNA repair, DNA replication and chromosomal stability. DNA accessibility is regulated via a complex set of post-translational modifications of histones, also called histone code, and nucleosome remodeling. From Arabidopsis thaliana (Mouse-ear cress).
   7157..7873    +  CDS            oxGFP: oxGFP is a basic (constitutively fluorescent) green fluorescent protein published in 2015, derived from Aequorea victoria.
   7903..8098    +  terminator     NOS terminator (fragment): nopaline synthase terminator and poly(A) signal
   8502..8577    +  misc_RNA       gRNA scaffold: guide RNA scaffold for the Streptococcus pyogenes CRISPR/Cas9 system
   8589..8610    -  protein_bind   attB2 (fragment): mutant version of attB; recombination site for the Gateway® BP reaction BP Clonase™
   9026..9101    +  misc_RNA       gRNA scaffold: guide RNA scaffold for the Streptococcus pyogenes CRISPR/Cas9 system
   9113..9134    -  protein_bind   attB2 (fragment): mutant version of attB; recombination site for the Gateway® BP reaction BP Clonase™
   9550..9625    +  misc_RNA       gRNA scaffold: guide RNA scaffold for the Streptococcus pyogenes CRISPR/Cas9 system
   9637..9658    -  protein_bind   attB2 (fragment): mutant version of attB; recombination site for the Gateway® BP reaction BP Clonase™
  10074..10149   +  misc_RNA       gRNA scaffold: guide RNA scaffold for the Streptococcus pyogenes CRISPR/Cas9 system
  10161..10182   -  protein_bind   attB2 (fragment): mutant version of attB; recombination site for the Gateway® BP reaction BP Clonase™
  10223..10240   +  terminator     NOS terminator (fragment): nopaline synthase terminator and poly(A) signal
  10290..10308   -  promoter       T7 promoter: promoter for bacteriophage T7 RNA polymerase
  10326..10425   -  protein_bind   attL2: mutant version of attL; recombination site for the Gateway® LR reaction LR Clonase™
  10548..11357   +  CDS            KanR: aminoglycoside phosphotransferase; aph(3')-Ia; confers resistance to kanamycin in bacteria or G418 (Geneticin®) in eukaryotes
  11447..12035   +  rep_origin     ori: high-copy-number ColE1/pMB1/pBR322/pUC origin of replication
