[The description below was written by a language model from this plasmid's Addgene catalogue record and pLannotate feature annotations shown in this document.]
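Description:
pENTRY4_ WRKY28_1 is a Gateway entry clone built on the pENTR4 backbone and classed as a CRISPR vector. It is maintained in E. coli as a high-copy plasmid through a ColE1/pUC-type origin and selected with kanamycin (KanR, aminoglycoside phosphotransferase). rrnB T1 and T2 terminators sit upstream of the cloning region and insulate it from read-through transcription. The whole payload lies between attL1 and attL2 sites, so an LR recombination can move it in one step into an attR-containing binary destination vector for plant transformation. That transfer is the stated purpose of the plasmid.

The insert, recorded as a synthetic cassette of about 8.7 kb named Wheat_live_Cas9, combines a nuclease unit with a guide array. A maize polyubiquitin (Ubi) promoter, widely used for strong expression in cereals, precedes a wheat-optimized Streptococcus pyogenes Cas9 coding sequence. Downstream of Cas9, the annotation finds an Arabidopsis histone H2B coding sequence followed by a GFP variant (called oxGFP by the annotation tool) and a NOS terminator. This suggests a nuclear-localized fluorescent marker, but the record does not state how these reading frames are linked to Cas9 or expressed.

Four tandem repeats follow, each containing an S. pyogenes gRNA scaffold. They correspond to the four gene-specific guides listed, which the depositor notes are driven by the wheat U6 promoter, although that promoter is not itself annotated in the feature table. The short attB2 fragments after each scaffold appear to be remnants of module assembly. The guides target the wheat homolog of a rice (O. sativa) susceptibility gene, WRKY28 judging by the plasmid name, for genome editing in wheat.
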