Addgene plasmid #126899: pENTRY4_ WRKY28_1
Purpose: Gateway pENTR-plasmid to generate a binary construct for genome editing of the wheat homolog of a susceptibility gene of O. sativa. Encodes wheat optimized Cas9 and gene specific sgRNA modules.
Depositing lab: Sophien Kamoun.
Backbone
  Vector backbone: pENTR4
  Vector type: CRISPR
Growth in bacteria
  Bacterial resistance: Kanamycin, 50 μg/mL
  Growth temperature: 37°C
  Growth strain: DH5alpha
  Copy number: High Copy
Gene/Insert
  Gene/Insert name: Wheat_live_Cas9
  gRNA/shRNA sequence: ACGTCGGCCTCCCGCCGATG, GCAGCTCAAGAAGGACCCTG, GGGCAGACTTCCCTCAGCCT, GGCGCGTGGGCGAGGAGAAC
  Species: Synthetic
  Insert size (bp): 8726
  Cloning method: Restriction Enzyme; 5′ cloning site Unknown (unknown if destroyed)
Terms and licenses: Academic/Nonprofit Terms; Industry Terms: Not Available to Industry
Depositor comments: Encodes gene specific sgRNAs driven by the wheat U6 promoter.
How to cite: pENTRY4_ WRKY28_1 was a gift from Sophien Kamoun (Addgene plasmid # 126899 ; http://n2t.net/addgene:126899 ; RRID:Addgene_126899)
